Addgene plasmid #119212: ABI_cPPVp
Purpose: Expresses C-terminus of plum pox virus protease (PPVp) fused to the ABI-abscisic acid responsive protein domain
Depositing lab: Roman Jerala. Depositing organization: National Institute of Chemistry. Publication: Design of fast proteolysis-based signaling and logic circuits in mammalian cells. Fink T, Lonzaric J, Praznik A, Plaper T, Merljak E, Leben K, Jerala N, Lebar T, Strmsek Z, Lapenta F, Bencina M, Jerala R. Nat Chem Biol. 2019 Feb;15(2):115-122. doi: 10.1038/s41589-018-0181-6. Epub 2018 Dec 10. PubMed 30531965.
Backbone
  Vector backbone: pcDNA3
  Backbone size w/o insert (bp): 5443
  Total vector size (bp): 6736
  Vector type: Mammalian Expression
Growth in bacteria
  Bacterial resistance: Ampicillin, 100 μg/mL
  Growth temperature: 37°C
  Growth strain: DH5alpha
  Copy number: High Copy
Gene/Insert
  Gene/Insert name: split cPPVp in fusion with ABI (alt name: ABI_cPPVp)
  Promoter: CMV
  Tag / fusion protein: myc (N terminal on insert)
  Cloning method: Gibson Cloning
  Sequencing primers: 5′ CGCAAATGGGCGGTAGGCGTG; 3′ TAGAAGGCACAGTCGAGG
Terms and licenses: Academic/Nonprofit Terms; Industry Terms: Not Available to Industry
How to cite: ABI_cPPVp was a gift from Roman Jerala (Addgene plasmid # 119212 ; http://n2t.net/addgene:119212 ; RRID:Addgene_119212)
