[The description below was written by a language model from this plasmid's Addgene catalogue record and pLannotate feature annotations shown in this document.]
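Description:
ABI_cPPVp is a mammalian expression plasmid built on the pcDNA3 backbone. It carries one half of a chemically inducible split protease. The catalogue lists it at about 6.7 kb, and the sequenced record is marginally longer. In E. coli it is maintained at high copy through a ColE1/pUC-type origin and selected with ampicillin via the β-lactamase gene. The backbone also supplies an f1 origin for single-stranded DNA production. An SV40 promoter drives a neomycin/kanamycin phosphotransferase cassette with an SV40 polyadenylation signal, which would permit G418 selection of stably transfected mammalian cells.

The payload sits between the human CMV immediate-early enhancer/promoter and the bovine growth hormone polyadenylation signal, and T7 and SP6 promoters flank the insert. The annotated open reading frame consists of a fragment of Arabidopsis ABI1, a protein phosphatase 2C component of abscisic acid signalling, followed closely by a C-terminal fragment of the plum pox virus NIa protease (PPVp). The catalogue records an N-terminal myc epitope tag on the fusion for detection, although the feature table does not annotate it separately. The short hits labelled HIV-1 LTR, ble and lacI are fragmentary matches and are probably not functional elements.

On its own the C-terminal protease fragment is expected to be inactive. The ABI domain is generally used as a partner for abscisic acid-dependent heterodimerisation with a PYL-family domain, so a complementary N-terminal protease fragment fused to that partner would presumably be needed to reconstitute activity when abscisic acid is added. The record does not describe that partner construct. The associated publication concerns fast proteolysis-based signalling and logic circuits in mammalian cells, which fits the use of this plasmid as an inducible protease input.
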