Features (pLannotate 1.2.2; 22 found; start..end, strand, type, name):
     28..80      -  misc_feature   bom (fragment): basis of mobility region from pBR322
    235..614     +  enhancer       CMV enhancer: human cytomegalovirus immediate early enhancer
    615..818     +  promoter       CMV promoter: human cytomegalovirus (CMV) immediate early promoter
    814..847     +  LTR            5' LTR (truncated) (fragment): truncated 5' long terminal repeat (LTR) from HIV-1
    863..881     +  promoter       T7 promoter: promoter for bacteriophage T7 RNA polymerase
    947..1882    +  CDS            ABI1 (fragment): P2C56_ARATH - Experimental evidence at protein level: Swiss-Prot protein existence level 1. Key component and repressor of the abscisic acid (ABA) signaling pathway that regulates numerous ABA responses, such as stomatal closure, osmotic water permeability of the plasma membrane (Pos), drought-induced resistance and rhizogenesis, response to glucose, high light stress, seed germination and inhibition of vegetative growth. During the stomatal closure regulation, modulates the inward calcium-channel permeability as well as the actin reorganization in guard cells in response to ABA. Involved in t
   1892..2269    +  CDS            POLG_PPVEA (fragment): Experimental evidence at transcript level: Swiss-Prot protein existence level 2. [Nuclear inclusion protein A]: has RNA-binding and proteolytic activities. From Plum pox potyvirus (strain El amar) (PPV).
   2320..2338    -  promoter       SP6 promoter: promoter for bacteriophage SP6 RNA polymerase
   2364..2588    +  polyA_signal   bGH poly(A) signal: bovine growth hormone polyadenylation signal
   2592..2613    +  promoter       SV40 promoter (fragment): SV40 enhancer and early promoter
   2634..3062    +  rep_origin     f1 ori (sequence partly withheld): f1 bacteriophage origin of replication; arrow indicates direction of (+) strand synthesis
   3076..3405    +  promoter       SV40 promoter: SV40 enhancer and early promoter
   3472..4263    +  CDS            neo: KKA2_KLEPN - Also known as kan, nptII. Experimental evidence at protein level: Swiss-Prot protein existence level 1. Resistance to kanamycin, neomycin, paromomycin, ribostamycin, butirosin and gentamicin B. From Klebsiella pneumoniae.
   4287..4445    +  CDS            ble (fragment): BLE_KLEPN - Experimental evidence at protein level: Swiss-Prot protein existence level 1. Binding protein with a strong affinity to the bleomycin family of antibiotics. Binds to CL990; an antimitotic-antibiotic compound. From Klebsiella pneumoniae.
   4440..4561    +  polyA_signal   SV40 poly(A) signal: SV40 polyadenylation signal
   4634..4650    -  protein_bind   lac operator: The lac repressor binds to the lac operator to inhibit transcription in E. coli. This inhibition can be relieved by adding lactose or isopropyl-β-D-thiogalactopyranoside (IPTG). lac repressor encoded by lacI
   4658..4688    -  promoter       lac promoter: promoter for the E. coli lac operon
   4703..4724    -  protein_bind   CAP binding site: CAP binding activates transcription in the presence of cAMP. E. coli catabolite activator protein
   4737..4829    -  CDS            lacI (fragment): lac repressor; lacI; The lac repressor binds to the lac operator to inhibit transcription in E. coli. This inhibition can be relieved by adding lactose or isopropyl-β-D-thiogalactopyranoside (IPTG).
   5012..5600    -  rep_origin     ori: high-copy-number ColE1/pMB1/pBR322/pUC origin of replication
   5771..6631    -  CDS            AmpR: β-lactamase; bla; confers resistance to ampicillin, carbenicillin, and related antibiotics
   6632..6736    -  promoter       AmpR promoter: bla
>Addgene plasmid #119212 | ABI_cPPVp | addgene full sequence | sequence record 231816 | Addgene NGS Result
GACGGATCGGGAGATCTCCCGATCCCCTATGGTGCACTCTCAGTACAATCTGCTCTGATGCCGCATAGTT
AAGCCAGTATCTGCTCCCTGCTTGTGTGTTGGAGGTCGCTGAGTAGTGCGCGAGCAAAATTTAAGCTACA
ACAAGGCAAGGCTTGACCGACAATTGCATGAAGAATCTGCTTAGGGTTAGGCGTTTTGCGCTGCTTCGCG
ATGTACGGGCCAGATATACGCGTTGACATTGATTATTGACTAGTTATTAATAGTAATCAATTACGGGGTC
ATTAGTTCATAGCCCATATATGGAGTTCCGCGTTACATAACTTACGGTAAATGGCCCGCCTGGCTGACCG
CCCAACGACCCCCGCCCATTGACGTCAATAATGACGTATGTTCCCATAGTAACGCCAATAGGGACTTTCC
ATTGACGTCAATGGGTGGAGTATTTACGGTAAACTGCCCACTTGGCAGTACATCAAGTGTATCATATGCC
AAGTACGCCCCCTATTGACGTCAATGACGGTAAATGGCCCGCCTGGCATTATGCCCAGTACATGACCTTA
TGGGACTTTCCTACTTGGCAGTACATCTACGTATTAGTCATCGCTATTACCATGGTGATGCGGTTTTGGC
AGTACATCAATGGGCGTGGATAGCGGTTTGACTCACGGGGATTTCCAAGTCTCCACCCCATTGACGTCAA
TGGGAGTTTGTTTTGGCACCAAAATCAACGGGACTTTCCAAAATGTCGTAACAACTCCGCCCCATTGACG
CAAATGGGCGGTAGGCGTGTACGGTGGGAGGTCTATATAAGCAGAGCTCTCTGGCTAACTAGAGAACCCA
CTGCTTACTGGCTTATCGAAATTAATACGACTCACTATAGGGAGACCCAAGCTTGGTACCGAGCTCGGAT
CCACTAGTAACGGCCGCCAGTGTGCTGGAATTCGCCACCATGGAGCAGAAGCTGATCAGCGAGGAGGATC
TGACGCGTGTGCCTTTGTATGGTTTTACTTCGATTTGTGGAAGAAGACCTGAGATGGAAGCTGCTGTTTC
GACTATACCAAGATTCCTTCAATCTTCCTCTGGTTCGATGTTAGATGGTCGGTTTGATCCTCAATCCGCC
GCTCATTTCTTCGGTGTTTACGACGGCCATGGCGGTTCTCAGGTAGCGAACTATTGTAGAGAGAGGATGC
ATTTGGCTTTGGCGGAGGAGATAGCTAAGGAGAAACCGATGCTCTGCGATGGTGATACGTGGCTGGAGAA
GTGGAAGAAAGCTCTTTTCAACTCGTTCCTGAGAGTTGACTCGGAGATTGAGTCAGTTGCGCCGGAGACG
GTTGGGTCAACGTCGGTGGTTGCCGTTGTTTTCCCGTCTCACATCTTCGTCGCTAACTGCGGTGACTCTA
GAGCCGTTCTTTGCCGCGGCAAAACTGCACTTCCATTATCCGTTGACCATAAACCGGATAGAGAAGATGA
AGCTGCGAGGATTGAAGCCGCAGGAGGGAAAGTGATTCAGTGGAATGGAGCTCGTGTTTTCGGTGTTCTC
GCCATGTCGAGATCCATTGGCGATAGATACTTGAAACCATCCATCATTCCTGATCCGGAAGTGACGGCTG
TGAAGAGAGTAAAAGAAGATGATTGTCTGATTTTGGCGAGTGACGGGGTTTGGGATGTAATGACGGATGA
AGAAGCGTGTGAGATGGCAAGGAAGCGGATTCTCTTGTGGCACAAGAAAAACGCGGTGGCTGGGGATGCA
TCGTTGCTCGCGGATGAGCGGAGAAAGGAAGGGAAAGATCCTGCGGCGATGTCCGCGGCTGAGTATTTGT
CAAAGCTGGCGATACAGAGAGGAAGCAAAGACAACATAAGTGTGGTGGTGGTTGATTTGAAGGGATCCGG
AAGTAAGAGCATCAGCAGCACCATGAGCGAGACCAGCGCCACCTACCCCGTGGACAACAGCCACTTCTGG
AAGCACTGGATCAGCACCAAGGACGGCCACTGCGGCCTGCCCATCGTGAGCACCCGCGACGGCAGCATCC
TGGGCCTGCACAGCCTGGCCAACAGCACCAACACCCAGAACTTCTACGCCGCCTTCCCCGACAACTTCGA
GACCACCTACCTGAGCAACCAGGACAACGACAACTGGATCAAGCAGTGGCGCTACAACCCCGACGAGGTG
TGCTGGGGCAGCCTGCAACTGAAGCGCGACATCCCCCAGAGCCCCTTCACCATCTGCAAGCTGCTGACCG
ACCTGGACGGCGAGTTCGTGTACACCCAGTAAACTAGTGCGGCCGCCTGCAGCTCGAGCATGCATCTAGA
GGGCCCTATTCTATAGTGTCACCTAAATGCTAGAGCTCGCTGATCAGCCTCGACTGTGCCTTCTAGTTGC
CAGCCATCTGTTGTTTGCCCCTCCCCCGTGCCTTCCTTGACCCTGGAAGGTGCCACTCCCACTGTCCTTT
CCTAATAAAATGAGGAAATTGCATCGCATTGTCTGAGTAGGTGTCATTCTATTCTGGGGGGTGGGGTGGG
GCAGGACAGCAAGGGGGAGGATTGGGAAGACAATAGCAGGCATGCTGGGGATGCGGTGGGCTCTATGGCT
TCTGAGGCGGAAAGAACCAGCTGGGGCTCTAGGGGGTATCCCC
[124 nt withheld, positions 2634-2757]
C
[91 nt withheld, positions 2759-2849]
A
[49 nt withheld, positions 2851-2899]
CCTTTGACGTTGGAGTCCACGTTCTTT
[37 nt withheld, positions 2927-2963]
ACCCTATCTCGGTCTATTCTTTTGATTTATAAGGGATTTTGCCGATTTCGGCCTATTGGTTAAAAAATGA
GCTGATTTAACAAAAATTTAACGCGAATTAATTCTGTGGAATGTGTGTCAGTTAGGGTGTGGAAAGTCCC
CAGGCTCCCCAGCAGGCAGAAGTATGCAAAGCATGCATCTCAATTAGTCAGCAACCAGGTGTGGAAAGTC
CCCAGGCTCCCCAGCAGGCAGAAGTATGCAAAGCATGCATCTCAATTAGTCAGCAACCATAGTCCCGCCC
CTAACTCCGCCCATCCCGCCCCTAACTCCGCCCAGTTCCGCCCATTCTCCGCCCCATGGCTGACTAATTT
TTTTTATTTATGCAGAGGCCGAGGCCGCCTCTGCCTCTGAGCTATTCCAGAAGTAGTGAGGAGGCTTTTT
TGGAGGCCTAGGCTTTTGCAAAAAGCTCCCGGGAGCTTGTATATCCATTTTCGGATCTGATCAAGAGACA
GGATGAGGATCGTTTCGCATGATTGAACAAGATGGATTGCACGCAGGTTCTCCGGCCGCTTGGGTGGAGA
GGCTATTCGGCTATGACTGGGCACAACAGACAATCGGCTGCTCTGATGCCGCCGTGTTCCGGCTGTCAGC
GCAGGGGCGCCCGGTTCTTTTTGTCAAGACCGACCTGTCCGGTGCCCTGAATGAACTGCAGGACGAGGCA
GCGCGGCTATCGTGGCTGGCCACGACGGGCGTTCCTTGCGCAGCTGTGCTCGACGTTGTCACTGAAGCGG
GAAGGGACTGGCTGCTATTGGGCGAAGTGCCGGGGCAGGATCTCCTGTCATCTCACCTTGCTCCTGCCGA
GAAAGTATCCATCATGGCTGATGCAATGCGGCGGCTGCATACGCTTGATCCGGCTACCTGCCCATTCGAC
CACCAAGCGAAACATCGCATCGAGCGAGCACGTACTCGGATGGAAGCCGGTCTTGTCGATCAGGATGATC
TGGACGAAGAGCATCAGGGGCTCGCGCCAGCCGAACTGTTCGCCAGGCTCAAGGCGCGCATGCCCGACGG
CGAGGATCTCGTCGTGACCCATGGCGATGCCTGCTTGCCGAATATCATGGTGGAAAATGGCCGCTTTTCT
GGATTCATCGACTGTGGCCGGCTGGGTGTGGCGGACCGCTATCAGGACATAGCGTTGGCTACCCGTGATA
TTGCTGAAGAGCTTGGCGGCGAATGGGCTGACCGCTTCCTCGTGCTTTACGGTATCGCCGCTCCCGATTC
GCAGCGCATCGCCTTCTATCGCCTTCTTGACGAGTTCTTCTGAGCGGGACTCTGGGGTTCGAAATGACCG
ACCAAGCGACGCCCAACCTGCCATCACGAGATTTCGATTCCACCGCCGCCTTCTATGAAAGGTTGGGCTT
CGGAATCGTTTTCCGGGACGCCGGCTGGATGATCCTCCAGCGCGGGGATCTCATGCTGGAGTTCTTCGCC
CACCCCAACTTGTTTATTGCAGCTTATAATGGTTACAAATAAAGCAATAGCATCACAAATTTCACAAATA
AAGCATTTTTTTCACTGCATTCTAGTTGTGGTTTGTCCAAACTCATCAATGTATCTTATCATGTCTGTAT
ACCGTCGACCTCTAGCTAGAGCTTGGCGTAATCATGGTCATAGCTGTTTCCTGTGTGAAATTGTTATCCG
CTCACAATTCCACACAACATACGAGCCGGAAGCATAAAGTGTAAAGCCTGGGGTGCCTAATGAGTGAGCT
AACTCACATTAATTGCGTTGCGCTCACTGCCCGCTTTCCAGTCGGGAAACCTGTCGTGCCAGCTGCATTA
ATGAATCGGCCAACGCGCGGGGAGAGGCGGTTTGCGTATTGGGCGCTCTTCCGCTTCCTCGCTCACTGAC
TCGCTGCGCTCGGTCGTTCGGCTGCGGCGAGCGGTATCAGCTCACTCAAAGGCGGTAATACGGTTATCCA
CAGAATCAGGGGATAACGCAGGAAAGAACATGTGAGCAAAAGGCCAGCAAAAGGCCAGGAACCGTAAAAA
GGCCGCGTTGCTGGCGTTTTTCCATAGGCTCCGCCCCCCTGACGAGCATCACAAAAATCGACGCTCAAGT
CAGAGGTGGCGAAACCCGACAGGACTATAAAGATACCAGGCGTTTCCCCCTGGAAGCTCCCTCGTGCGCT
CTCCTGTTCCGACCCTGCCGCTTACCGGATACCTGTCCGCCTTTCTCCCTTCGGGAAGCGTGGCGCTTTC
TCATAGCTCACGCTGTAGGTATCTCAGTTCGGTGTAGGTCGTTCGCTCCAAGCTGGGCTGTGTGCACGAA
CCCCCCGTTCAGCCCGACCGCTGCGCCTTATCCGGTAACTATCGTCTTGAGTCCAACCCGGTAAGACACG
ACTTATCGCCACTGGCAGCAGCCACTGGTAACAGGATTAGCAGAGCGAGGTATGTAGGCGGTGCTACAGA
GTTCTTGAAGTGGTGGCCTAACTACGGCTACACTAGAAGAACAGTATTTGGTATCTGCGCTCTGCTGAAG
CCAGTTACCTTCGGAAAAAGAGTTGGTAGCTCTTGATCCGGCAAACAAACCACCGCTGGTAGCGGTGGTT
TTTTTGTTTGCAAGCAGCAGATTACGCGCAGAAAAAAAGGATCTCAAGAAGATCCTTTGATCTTTTCTAC
GGGGTCTGACGCTCAGTGGAACGAAAACTCACGTTAAGGGATTTTGGTCATGAGATTATCAAAAAGGATC
TTCACCTAGATCCTTTTAAATTAAAAATGAAGTTTTAAATCAATCTAAAGTATATATGAGTAAACTTGGT
CTGACAGTTACCAATGCTTAATCAGTGAGGCACCTATCTCAGCGATCTGTCTATTTCGTTCATCCATAGT
TGCCTGACTCCCCGTCGTGTAGATAACTACGATACGGGAGGGCTTACCATCTGGCCCCAGTGCTGCAATG
ATACCGCGAGACCCACGCTCACCGGCTCCAGATTTATCAGCAATAAACCAGCCAGCCGGAAGGGCCGAGC
GCAGAAGTGGTCCTGCAACTTTATCCGCCTCCATCCAGTCTATTAATTGTTGCCGGGAAGCTAGAGTAAG
TAGTTCGCCAGTTAATAGTTTGCGCAACGTTGTTGCCATTGCTACAGGCATCGTGGTGTCACGCTCGTCG
TTTGGTATGGCTTCATTCAGCTCCGGTTCCCAACGATCAAGGCGAGTTACATGATCCCCCATGTTGTGCA
AAAAAGCGGTTAGCTCCTTCGGTCCTCCGATCGTTGTCAGAAGTAAGTTGGCCGCAGTGTTATCACTCAT
GGTTATGGCAGCACTGCATAATTCTCTTACTGTCATGCCATCCGTAAGATGCTTTTCTGTGACTGGTGAG
TACTCAACCAAGTCATTCTGAGAATAGTGTATGCGGCGACCGAGTTGCTCTTGCCCGGCGTCAATACGGG
ATAATACCGCGCCACATAGCAGAACTTTAAAAGTGCTCATCATTGGAAAACGTTCTTCGGGGCGAAAACT
CTCAAGGATCTTACCGCTGTTGAGATCCAGTTCGATGTAACCCACTCGTGCACCCAACTGATCTTCAGCA
TCTTTTACTTTCACCAGCGTTTCTGGGTGAGCAAAAACAGGAAGGCAAAATGCCGCAAAAAAGGGAATAA
GGGCGACACGGAAATGTTGAATACTCATACTCTTCCTTTTTCAATATTATTGAAGCATTTATCAGGGTTA
TTGTCTCATGAGCGGATACATATTTGAATGTATTTAGAAAAATAAACAAATAGGGGTTCCGCGCACATTT
CCCCGAAAAGTGCCACCTGACGTC
